Addgene plasmid #175565: pGreenII 0229/ProRUBY:GOXL3-Citrine:NOSt
Purpose: pSOUP helper plasmid needed for Agrobacterium-mediated plant transformation - Expression of GOXL genes tagged with Citrine under RUBY promoter for transgene complementation of ruby-3
Depositing lab: George Haughn. Depositing organization: University of British Columbia. Publication: Expression Patterns and Functional Characterisation of Arabidopsis GALACTOSE OXIDASE-LIKE (GOXL) Genes Suggest Specialised Roles for Galactose Oxidases in Plants. Sola K, Dean GH, Li Y, Lohmann J, Movahedan M, Gilchrist EJ, Adams KL, Haughn GW. Plant Cell Physiol. 2021 May 27. pii: 6286013. doi: 10.1093/pcp/pcab073. PubMed 34042158.
Backbone
  Vector backbone: pGreenII 0229
  Vector type: Plant Expression
  Selectable markers: Kanamycin in plants
Growth in bacteria
  Bacterial resistance: Kanamycin, 50 μg/mL
  Growth temperature: 37°C
  Growth strain: DH5alpha
  Copy number: High Copy
Gene/Insert
  Gene/Insert name: GOXL3
  Species: A. thaliana (mustard weed)
  Promoter: RUBY
  Tag / fusion protein: Citrine (C terminal on backbone)
  Cloning method: Restriction Enzyme; 5′ cloning site Unknown (unknown if destroyed); 3′ cloning site Unknown (unknown if destroyed)
  Sequencing primers: 5′ M13F; 3′ M13R
Terms and licenses: Academic/Nonprofit Terms; Industry Terms: Not Available to Industry
How to cite: pGreenII 0229/ProRUBY:GOXL3-Citrine:NOSt was a gift from George Haughn (Addgene plasmid # 175565 ; http://n2t.net/addgene:175565 ; RRID:Addgene_175565)
