[The description below was written by a language model from this plasmid's Addgene catalogue record and pLannotate feature annotations shown in this document.]
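Description:
pGreenII 0229/ProRUBY:GOXL3-Citrine:NOSt is a plant binary expression vector built on the pGreenII 0229 backbone for Agrobacterium-mediated transformation of plants. It replicates at high copy in E. coli through a ColE1/pUC-type origin and is selected there with kanamycin via an aph(3')-Ia KanR gene located outside the T-DNA. The backbone also carries the pSa origin. As in other pGreen vectors, this origin works in Agrobacterium only when the replication function is supplied in trans, which is why the record says the pSOUP helper plasmid is needed.

Between the nopaline-type left and right T-DNA borders there are two units. Next to the left border is a plant selection cassette in which the NOS promoter drives the bar gene (phosphinothricin acetyltransferase), followed by a NOS terminator. This cassette would confer glufosinate/phosphinothricin tolerance, whereas the catalogue entry lists kanamycin as the plant selectable marker, so the two sources disagree on this point.

The second unit sits in the pBluescript-derived lacZα/MCS region flanked by T7 and T3 promoters. It consists of a large unannotated stretch of about 6 kb, followed by the Citrine yellow fluorescent protein coding sequence and a second NOS terminator. According to the catalogue fields, the unannotated stretch presumably holds the RUBY promoter and the Arabidopsis thaliana GOXL3 (GALACTOSE OXIDASE-LIKE 3) sequence, which is fused at its C terminus to Citrine.

The stated purpose is to express Citrine-tagged GOXL genes under the RUBY promoter for transgene complementation of the ruby-3 mutant. The fluorescent tag should also allow the fusion protein to be visualised in plant tissue.
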