Features (pLannotate 1.2.2; 20 found; start..end, strand, type, name):
      1..589     +  rep_origin     ori: high-copy-number ColE1/pMB1/pBR322/pUC origin of replication
    656..678     +  misc_feature   LB T-DNA repeat: left border repeat from nopaline C58 T-DNA (truncated)
    702..954     -  terminator     NOS terminator: nopaline synthase terminator and poly(A) signal
    977..1525    -  CDS            bar: PAT_STRHY - Experimental evidence at protein level: Swiss-Prot protein existence level 1. Inactivates phosphinothricin (PPT) by transfer of an acetyl group from acetyl CoA. Can also acetylate demethylphosphinothricin but not PTT or glutamate. This enzyme is an effector of phosphinothricin tripeptide (PTT or bialaphos) resistance. From Streptomyces hygroscopicus. Introduced by genetic manipulation and expressed in glufosinate-tolerant maize by Dekalb Genetics.
   1567..1746    -  promoter       NOS promoter: nopaline synthase promoter
   1856..2011    -  CDS            lacZα (fragment): LacZα fragment of β-galactosidase; lacZ fragment
   2019..2037    +  promoter       T7 promoter: promoter for bacteriophage T7 RNA polymerase
   8178..8204    -  misc_feature   MCS (fragment): pBluescript multiple cloning site
   8225..8938    +  CDS            Citrine: Citrine is a basic (constitutively fluorescent) yellow fluorescent protein published in 2001, derived from Aequorea victoria. It has moderate acid sensitivity.
   8980..9232    +  terminator     NOS terminator: nopaline synthase terminator and poly(A) signal
   9251..9269    -  promoter       T3 promoter: promoter for bacteriophage T3 RNA polymerase
   9312..9334    -  protein_bind   lac operator (fragment): The lac repressor binds to the lac operator to inhibit transcription in E. coli. This inhibition can be relieved by adding lactose or isopropyl-β-D-thiogalactopyranoside (IPTG). lac repressor encoded by lacI
   9338..9368    -  promoter       lac promoter: promoter for the E. coli lac operon
   9383..9404    -  protein_bind   CAP binding site: CAP binding activates transcription in the presence of cAMP. E. coli catabolite activator protein
   9417..9509    -  CDS            lacI (fragment): lac repressor; lacI; The lac repressor binds to the lac operator to inhibit transcription in E. coli. This inhibition can be relieved by adding lactose or isopropyl-β-D-thiogalactopyranoside (IPTG).
   9511..9635    -  rep_origin     RSF ori (fragment): Plasmids containing the RSF 1030 origin of replication can be propagated in E. coli cells that contain additional plasmids with compatible origins.
   9643..9667    +  misc_feature   RB T-DNA repeat: right border repeat from nopaline C58 T-DNA
   9818..10253   -  rep_origin     pSa ori: origin of replication from bacterial plasmid pSa
  10258..10359   -  CDS            TRA2_ECOLX (fragment): Protein predicted: Swiss-Prot protein existence level 4. Required for transposition of transposon Tn903. From Escherichia coli.
  10544..11359   +  CDS            KanR: aminoglycoside phosphotransferase; aph(3')-Ia; confers resistance to kanamycin in bacteria or G418 (Geneticin®) in eukaryotes
>Addgene plasmid #175565 | pGreenII 0229/ProRUBY:GOXL3-Citrine:NOSt | addgene full sequence | sequence record 345720 | Addgene NGS Result
TTGAGATCCTTTTTTTCTGCGCGTAATCTGCTGCTTGCAAACAAAAAAACCACCGCTACCAGCGGTGGTT
TGTTTGCCGGATCAAGAGCTACCAACTCTTTTTCCGAAGGTAACTGGCTTCAGCAGAGCGCAGATACCAA
ATACTGTTCTTCTAGTGTAGCCGTAGTTAGGCCACCACTTCAAGAACTCTGTAGCACCGCCTACATACCT
CGCTCTGCTAATCCTGTTACCAGTGGCTGCTGCCAGTGGCGATAAGTCGTGTCTTACCGGGTTGGACTCA
AGACGATAGTTACCGGATAAGGCGCAGCGGTCGGGCTGAACGGGGGGTTCGTGCACACAGCCCAGCTTGG
AGCGAACGACCTACACCGAACTGAGATACCTACAGCGTGAGCTATGAGAAAGCGCCACGCTTCCCGAAGG
GAGAAAGGCGGACAGGTATCCGGTAAGCGGCAGGGTCGGAACAGGAGAGCGCACGAGGGAGCTTCCAGGG
GGAAACGCCTGGTATCTTTATAGTCCTGTCGGGTTTCGCCACCTCTGACTTGAGCGTCGATTTTTGTGAT
GCTCGTCAGGGGGGCGGAGCCTATGGAAAAACGCCAGCAACGCGGCCTTTTTACGGTTCCTGGCCTTTTG
CTGGCCTTTTGCTCACATGAGATCTTGGCAGGATATATTGTGGTGTAACGTTATCAGCTTGCATGCCGGT
CGATCTAGTAACATAGATGACACCGCGCGCGATAATTTATCCTAGTTTGCGCGCTATATTTTGTTTTCTA
TCGCGTATTAAATGTATAATTGCGGGACTCTAATCATAAAAACCCATCTCATAAATAACGTCATGCATTA
CATGTTAATTATTACATGCTTAACGTAATTCAACAGAAATTATATGATAATCATCGCAAGACCGGCAACA
GGATTCAATCTTAAGAAACTTTATTGCCAAATGTTTGAACGATCTGCTTGACTCTAGGGGTCATCAGATT
TCGGTGACGGGCAGGACCGGACGGGGCGGCACCGGCAGGCTGAAGTCCAGCTGCCAGAAACCCACGTCAT
GCCAGTTCCCGTGCTTGAAGCCGGCCGCCCGCAGCATGCCGCGGGGGGCATATCCGAGCGCCTCGTGCAT
GCGCACGCTCGGGTCGTTGGGCAGCCCGATGACAGCGACCACGCTCTTGAAGCCCTGTGCCTCCAGGGAC
TTCAGCAGGTGGGTGTAGAGCGTGGAGCCCAGTCCCGTCCGCTGGTGGCGGGGGGAGACGTACACGGTCG
ACTCGGCCGTCCAGTCGTAGGCGTTGCGTGCCTTCCAGGGACCCGCGTAGGCGATGCCGGCGACCTCGCC
GTCCACCTCGGCGACGAGCCAGGGATAGCGCTCCCGCAGACGGACGAGGTCGTCCGTCCACTCCTGCGGT
TCCTGCGGCTCGGTACGGAAGTTGACCGTGCTTGTCTCGATGTAGTGGTTGACGATGGTGCAGACCGCCG
GCATGTCCGCCTCGGTGGCACGGCGGATGTCGGCCGGGCGTCGTTCTGGGCTCATGGTAGATCCCCTCGA
TCGAGTTGAGAGTGAATATGAGACTCTAATTGGATACCGAGGGGAATTTATGGAACGTCAGTGGAGCATT
TTTGACAAGAAATATTTGCTAGCTGATAGTGACCTTAGGCGACTTTTGAACGCGCAATAATGGTTTCTGA
CGTATGTGCTTAGCTCATTAAACTCCAGAAACCCGCGGCTCAGTGGCTCCTTCAACGTTGCGGTTCTGTC
AGTTCCAAACGTAAAACGGCTTGTCCCGCGTCATCGGCGGGGGTCATAACGTGACTCCCTTAATTCTCCG
CTCATGATCGATAACATTAACGCTTACAATTTCCATTCGCCATTCAGGCTGCGCAACTGTTGGGAAGGGC
GATCGGTGCGGGCCTCTTCGCTATTACGCCAGCTGGCGAAAGGGGGATGTGCTGCAAGGCGATTAAGTTG
GGTAACGCCAGGGTTTTCCCAGTCACGACGTTGTAAAACGACGGCCAGTGAGCGCGCGTAATACGACTCA
CTATAGGGCGAATTGGGTACCGCTAACCCAATCTCAATCGAACCGGACCAAATTAGAATGAAATGGTTTT
AGTGAGTTACATGGTTCTTAATTTGACTGGATGAAATTAATTAAAGGCACTATATAGATGAAACTAAAAC
TACAAGAACATTGCTCTAACTTTTACACAACTTTAAAAAAAAAAAAAAAAAAAATCGTGGAATGTTGATT
CATTTGACCTTTATTCTGGATTGAAAGTGATGCAAAAATGACTTTATCTAATAAATAAAAAAAAGAAGAC
TTTATCTGATGTAGTGAAATTCTTGTATTTGTTGATGCAATGATGCTATGGATTGTTTTCAAATGTTTCA
ATTACGTATCAAATTATTTTATTTGTACCAACACATGCAAGTATGCAACCATGGCCTCGTCGTAAAGAAC
TTTGGGCAACATACAAATTTGGGCAAACATCTATAACACATTGGATTTTTTTGATCGATTTAATTTGATT
CTTGGAATTACTATTACCTTCTTCTTTTAAAAATTCAGTAAGATATGTGTTACCGTGTGAAAGTCTATAT
GTGTGGGAACGAAAGGTTTGAAGACGAGTAAGAAAGTAGAAGAGCACAATGCGAAACTTTATTGGTATAC
GTAACTGTTTATTGACGACATTTGTAGGAACAAAAATTGCAAGATAACACATTTTTTAGTGTTTGCTTTG
CTTGTTTATAGTAACCGGTAGGCAGTGGCGGAGGCAGAATAATTAGATACAGGGGTCACTCTTTTTGTAA
GCCAAATACCAAAAAAAAAAAATTAAGAAAAATGATAATATCCTCATAAATGATAATTTCAAAAAAAAAT
ATATATATGAGAAAGAAAAAAACTGTTCTAGTAAAGTAAACATTAAATCTAAAGTAATTTATACTGTGTT
AAACAATAATAATGAGATTAACTTAGTTTAATAGACTTATTTTTTTATTTATAAAATTAATTGGGTTAAT
TTGTTGTAGGTTTAATATTTTTTGTTAGACTATATTTGAATATATATTGATGGGGGTCAATAATATTTTG
GGAAAGGGTCAATTTATAAAAATTAACAAAACCTAAAGTAATTTTCTAAAATCCATAGGGGTCAATTGAC
CCCCATGATTATACACTCCCTCCGCCACTGCCGGTAGGGTTTGATGTCTTGGATTGTTAAGTTTTAAAGT
TTTGTCTCATGATCTATGTAAGTGCTTAAGCCGGCGCTAGCATAAATTGAACCTTTAATCAGAATGTAGT
AGTTGACCTGGATGGATGACACTTTTATGCGAGATGGGTCGAGCGACGCTAACCATTAGGCCCTCGATCG
GCAGTCGGCAGATATAACTTAGATACAGTGGATAGTGACATATCCTCTTAATAAATATGTTTTAAATGTT
AGATTAACTTATGACCTAAAGAAAAGAAGTTAGATTAACATTTTTTAGAAATTATTATTTCGGATAGGTT
TAATAAGCATAAGTCAGCGAAACTTATAAGGTATTTATTTACAATTATAAAATCAACAGCTTCCAAACAA
AATCTTTTTTCTTTTTGACTTCTTAAAACAAAATCTCATACTAACCGATTTAACATTATGTTTGTGAATA
ATATGGTAACGCGAATGATTAGCAACATAAAAAACAAAGAGTCAACTAACCGCATTCATGAATGGAATGG
AATGTCACGGTCAATCATTAGATTTGGTGTTACGGAATACATATTTATTAAATGTATATGAAGAAAAAAG
CATGGCCAATAATAATGTAAATAAATTGGCTCAACATGCGATGTATGTACATAATTTAGAGTGGAAAATG
AAAAGATATATACAATGTGTATTAATATAGATGTACGCAGTTGTATAAAATTGATGGACATGATTTAGGT
TTTTTTTTAAAAAATTGATGGACATTTTTCAAATATCAAAATGTTTAATTTATATTTTCTACATATAATT
GAAATTAAACAAAGGAGATATAAGTTCTACATAATTTTACTTTGTATCGTTGGAACAAACACGTACAGTA
GTATTATTTTATATATGTGCATGTATGTTTTGCGTTCCTTTAAAAATCAAATACATGGGAAGATAACATG
CAACGAACCAGATGATACAGCGCCTGATGAGAGGTCAAAAACGTAACGAGTTTGACTTGTATAATATTAA
TATGTAGTTGCATGTTTGATGTTGACACAGCATCGCCATCATTAATTCGTTCTCTGCAGTCTACCGAACT
AATTAATCTCAAATAATCGATGAGTACATATATGTTAAGTCCGTCGAGGCTAATGTATAATTCAATAATA
TAAATATGTTCATTCGAGGATATAGTTCATATTATTATATATCTGTTTAAAATTATTGACTCCAATCATC
CTATAAACTAAGAGGGTTGACACCGCAGCAAAGAAAAAAATAAAATATACCATAATTCATATATTTGCAC
AATCTGAATTATAATGGAAATTAAGTTTGCTCAAACAAAAAAAAAGGGTTGGCTCCATATACGAAATTGT
TAATTTGTAATTTTGTAGGACTTCTAATTAAAAAAATATATATCAATAAATGATTATTTTATATATGTCA
ATTATATCTGATCATTAATTAATTAATTGTTTCGAAAATAATTAATTAATTTTGAAATTTAAATTAAAGC
AATATTAAATGTAAAAATTTTAAATTATATTAAACTAGAAATTTATTGTGAGCATTTTTGTGTATAGATC
AAGATATGATGAATCTTGTGGGATTTTTTTTATTCTATAACAGGTGTTGTTTCATATGCTACGCATTTTT
ATATATTTAACCAAACATAATGACAAGTTGACAACGACTAGTATTTCTTCCCATTTAGATGATAAGATTA
GTCCAAATACTCCAAACCGTCTGTTGGATTAAGAATGACCGGAATACGATTACTCCAAAACGCATATGGG
TTTACTGGTCGAGAATATACCTTTGGATTAAGATCATGTAGAGTTATTTCATTACGATTTTGATTTCTTT
TGGTTATTGTGAATATGTTTTTTACTTTCTTTTTTCTGTTAGAGATCATTTGTGAATATGTTAAGTGGTA
AGTGTACAATTTTTCATATTTTGAATCGAGTATCATAAATATCATTGTACACATACCAGTTTATTTATTT
CGTCCTGATATTAACAAGTAACAACGTCAATTTTGAGATCAATTATTTGAAAATATAGAAAACTGAAAGT
ATTAACCAATTTAGTTTGATTCTAATTAGAGTCATCGTATTGTGCTAGTAATCGGTGACGGGAACCACAT
AAAACGACAGTTTATCAACATAAAAAAAAATCACAAACACATAGAAGACTCTAGTTTTGTTATAAACTTG
TGCTAAATAATTAACACGATACATAATACTCTTCATTATTATATATACTTTTCATGTATAATAATGCATG
GACATTACACAAATGGAATGAATAGTACAATTGTATGTGCATGAATGTTTTTCTAAAAACTGACATCCGT
TTGTATGCTATTTTATCCTTGTTTGTTATTTAATAGTAGAAAACTTGCGAGGACCAAAATAATTAGCATG
CAAAGAACCAGAAGAAATCGTGAGAACTAAAACGTAAAGAACTCTTGTGACTTGTATAATATATAGTTTG
TATGCATGTTTGATGTTGACACAACATATCTCCATCATTAATTCGTCCCTTGCAGTCTCTCAAACTTATT
AATCTCAAATAATCGATGTTTATAGATTAAGTCCCTCGAGACTAATAATGTAAATCCAATGATACAATGT
GGTTCCTTCGACGACGAATCATATTCTGATTTCTGTATATCTGTAATATAAAGTACGATTATTATTATAT
TTGAATACAATCATACTTAATAAAATATTGTGTCATATATATTTATCTCCATAAATGTTTCTCTTGACTG
AAATGTGAATACCCAAACATAAAAACATATACAGTAAATACTTTGTTCAATTCCCATTAAATTTCTCTTT
GAATCTAAAATCAGACATAGAAATACTGTTGTTTAGAGAAAGATTTTGAATATATAGAACATTAAATCGC
CGCAGAACTTTGTTGTTTAGAGAAAGATTTTAAATATGATAAGAACTCAACTAAAGAAAAAGAAAAAAAA
TTATGACGTCTCAATTTAGAGTTTTATTGGTTCTTTTGTACAGTTCTGTAATGTTAGGAATCGTTTTATA
CACAAAGGTAACTTAAATCTTTCAAACGTCTACGGTAGTGGACGGTCATTAAAATCAGAGTTAAGAAAAC
GAACAAACCAAATTTAATCATATCTTATACACTCGAGACCTTGATTATATATTACTCTTTTATATATTAA
CAGAACTAGAAATAAAAACTATACATTATTAGAATATCGTAACGTATACTAATATCCCATCGACCAGTAT
ATAAACGACACAAGTCACAGTACATTCTCATCACATACCACAAAATATCTCATAAAGATCAAATAAACAC
TAAACCTGAAAGCAAAAAAGGGCCCATGGCTGCAAAAGCCACAACCCAAATCGTCTCCGACGTCAATCAT
CTCCGATACTTCGCTGTCTTCTTTCTCCTCTCGTGCCACGTGGCATCCGGCGACGAAGGAACATGGGAGC
TTCTCTTACCAAACGTCGGAATCTCAGCAATGCACTCTCAGCTCCTCCACAACGACCGTGTCATAATGTA
CGACCGAACCAACTTCGGTCCTTCCAACATCTCTCTCCCTAACGGAGCCTGCCGCAGTAGCCCAGGTGAC
GCGGTCTCGAAAACCGACTGCACCGCTCACTCGGTCGAATACGACGTAGCTTTGAACCGTATCCGTCCCT
TAACGGTCCAATCCAACACTTGGTGCTCCTCAGGAGGAGTCACTCCCGACGGAACTCTTCTACAAACAGG
AGGTGATTTAGACGGAGAACGTAAAGTTAGACTTATGGATCCTTGCGACGACAATTCTTGTGACTGGATA
GAAGTCGATAACGGACTCGCTGCAAGAAGATGGTACGCTACGAACCATATCCTCCCCGACGGTCGTCAGA
TCATAATCGGTGGTCGAGGTCAATTCAATTACGAGTTTTTCCCCAAAACAAACGCTCCAAATTTCTACAG
TATCCCGTTTTTGTCCGAAACCAATGATCCTGGAGACGAAAACAATCTTTACCCTTTCGTTTTCCTCAAC
ACCGATGGTAACTTGTTCATTTTCGCTAACAACAGAGCGATATTGCTCGATTATTCCACAAACACTGTCG
TCAGAACTTATCCGGAGATCCCTGGAGGTGATCCAAGAAGCTATCCAAGCACTGGCTCCGCTGTTCTTTT
ACCGATCAAGAACCTTGTGTTAGAGGTTCTTGTGTGCGGAGGTGCACCGAAAGGATCGTACAACCTCTCT
TGGAGAAACACTTTTGTCAAGGCTCTTGACACGTGTGCGAGAATCAATATCAACGACGTGAATCCTCAAT
GGATCGTTGAAAAGATGCCGAGAGCGAGAGTTATGGGAGACATGATGCTTTTACCTGACGGAAATGTTCT
GTTAATTAACGGTGGTTCTTCAGGGACAGCTGCTTGGGAGCTTGGTCGTGAACCGGTTTTACATCCTGAT
CTTTACCATCCCGATAAACCGGTCGGTTCAAGATTTGAAGTTCAAAACCCAAGCACTATCCCTCGAATGT
ACCATTCTATCGCGACTTTGCTTCGTGACGGGAGAATTCTCGTTGGAGGAAGCAACCCTCACGCGTTTTA
CAATTTCACCGGCGTGCTTTTCCCGACGGAGCTGAGATTAGAAGCTTTTTCGCCGTCGTATTTGGACACT
AAGTACTCGAGTCTTCGTCCGAGTATTGTGGATCCTAGGCCACAGACAACGGTAAACTACGGTAGAGTCT
TGAGGCTTAGGTTTATTGTGAGCGGAAGAGTGAAAAGTCCGGTTAAAGTTACGATGTTATTTCCTTCGTT
TACTACACATTCTTTCTCGATGCATCAAAGGCTTTTGGTTCTTGATCATGTCATTTCTTTTAAACTCGGG
ATTAGCAAGATTTATGAAGTTAGAGTTAGGACTCCAAGCTCTGCGATTCTTGCACCACCCGGTTATTACA
TGGTTTTCGTTGTAAACCAAGATATACCCAGTGAAGGTCTTTGGGTACGTTTACAGGGCCCGGGGGATCC
ACTAGTTCTAGAGCCTGGAGGTGGAGGTGGAGCTGTGAGCAAGGGCGAGGAGCTGTTCACCGGGGTGGTG
CCCATCCTGGTCGAGCTGGACGGCGACGTAAACGGCCACAAGTTCAGCGTGTCCGGCGAGGGCGAGGGCG
ATGCCACCTACGGCAAGCTGACCCTGAAGTTCATCTGCACCACCGGCAAGCTGCCCGTGCCCTGGCCCAC
CCTCGTGACCACCTTCGGCTACGGCCTGATGTGCTTCGCCCGCTACCCCGACCACATGAAGCAGCACGAC
TTCTTCAAGTCCGCCATGCCCGAAGGCTACGTCCAGGAGCGCACCATCTTCTTCAAGGACGACGGCAACT
ACAAGACCCGCGCCGAGGTGAAGTTCGAGGGCGACACCCTGGTGAACCGCATCGAGCTGAAGGGCATCGA
CTTCAAGGAGGACGGCAACATCCTGGGGCACAAGCTGGAGTACAACTACAACAGCCACAACGTCTATATC
ATGGCCGACAAGCAGAAGAACGGCATCAAGGTGAACTTCAAGATCCGCCACAACATCGAGGACGGCAGCG
TGCAGCTCGCCGACCACTACCAGCAGAACACCCCCATCGGCGACGGCCCCGTGCTGCTGCCCGACAACCA
CTACCTGAGCTACCAGTCCGCCCTGAGCAAAGACCCCAACGAGAAGCGCGATCACATGGTCCTGCTGGAG
TTCGTGACCGCCGCCGGGATCACTCTCGGCATGGACGAGCTGTACAAGGATCCTGCTGGTGCTGCTGCGC
CTCTAGCATAAGCGGCCGCGATCGTTCAAACATTTGGCAATAAAGTTTCTTAAGATTGAATCCTGTTGCC
GGTCTTGCGATGATTATCATATAATTTCTGTTGAATTACGTTAAGCATGTAATAATTAACATGTAATGCA
TGACGTTATTTATGAGATGGGTTTTTATGATTAGAGTCCCGCAATTATACATTTAATACGCGATAGAAAA
CAAAATATAGCGCGCAAACTAGGATAAATTATCGCGCGCGGTGTCATCTATGTTACTAGATCGAGCTCCA
GCTTTTGTTCCCTTTAGTGAGGGTTAATTGCGCGCTTGGCGTAATCATGGTCATAGCTGTTTCCTGTGTG
AAATTGTTATCCGCTCACAATTCCACACAACATACGAGCCGGAAGCATAAAGTGTAAAGCCTGGGGTGCC
TAATGAGTGAGCTAACTCACATTAATTGCGTTGCGCTCACTGCCCGCTTTCCAGTCGGGAAACCTGTCGT
GCCAGCTGCATTAATGAATCGGCCAACGCGCGGGGAGAGGCGGTTTGCGTATTGGGCGCTCTTCCGCTTC
CTCGCTCACTGACTCGCTGCGCTCGGTCGTTCGGCTGCGGCGAGCGGTATCAGCTCACTCAAAGGCGGTA
ATACGGTTATCCACAGAATCAGGGGATAACGCAGGAAAGAACATGAAGGCCTTGACAGGATATATTGGCG
GGTAAACTAAGTCGCTGTATGTGTTTGTTTGAGATCTAATTCCGGGGATCGGAAATCCAGAAGCCCGAGA
GGTTGCCGCCTTTCGGGCTTTTTCTTTTTCAAAAAAAAAAATTTATAAAACGATCTGTTGCGGCCGGCCG
CCGGGTTGTGGGCAAAGGCGCTCGACGGTGGGCAACCGCTTGCGGTTGTCCACGGGCGGAGCCGGTGCGC
GTAGCGCATTGTCCACAAGCCAAGGGCGACCAATAATTGATATATATATTCATAATTGAAAAGCTAATTG
AACATACTACTTGCTGTAACTACTTGCCGGAGCGAGGGGTGTTTGCAAGCTGTTGATCTGAAAGGGCTAT
TAGCGTTCTCACGTGCCTTTTTGATTAGCGATTTCACGTGACCTTATTAGCGATTTCACGTACTCCGATT
AGCGATTTCACGTACCCTGATTAGCGATTTCACGTGGATAGTTTTTGGAGCGGGCCGGAAAGCCCCGTGA
ATCAAGGCTTTGCGGGGCATTAGCGGTTTCACGTGGATAACTACCCTCTATCCACAGGCTTCCGGGGATA
AAAAAGCCCGCTCGACGGCGGGCTGTTGGATGGGGATCGCCTGAATCGCCCCATCATCCAGCCAGAAAGT
GAGGGAGCCACGGTTGATGAGAGCTTTGTTGTAGGTGGACCAGTTGGTGATTTTGAACTTTTGCTTTGCC
ACGGAACGGTCTGCGTTGTCGGGAAGATGCGTGATCTGATCCTTCAACTCAGCAAAAGTTCGATTTATTC
AACAAAGCCACGTTGTGTCTCAAAATCTCTGATGTTACATTGCACAAGATAAAAATATATCATCATGAAC
AATAAAACTGTCTGCTTACATAAACAGTAATACAAGGGGTGTTATGAGCCATATTCAACGGGAAACGTCT
TGCTCAAGGCCGCGATTAAATTCCAACATGGATGCTGATTTATATGGGTATAAATGGGCTCGCGATAATG
TCGGGCAATCAGGTGCGACAATCTACCGATTGTATGGGAAGCCCGATGCGCCAGAGTTGTTTCTGAAACA
TGGCAAAGGTAGCGTTGCCAATGATGTTACAGATGAGATGGTCAGACTAAACTGGCTGACGGAATTTATG
CCTCTTCCGACCATCAAGCATTTTATCCGTACTCCTGATGATGCATGGTTACTCACCACTGCGATCCCAG
GGAAAACAGCATTCCAGGTATTAGAAGAATATCCTGATTCAGGTGAAAATATTGTTGATGCGCTGGCAGT
GTTCCTGCGCCGGTTGCATTCGATTCCTGTTTGTAATTGTCCTTTTAACAGCGATCGCGTATTTCGTCTC
GCTCAGGCGCAATCACGAATGAATAACGGTTTGGTTGATGCGAGTGATTTTGATGACGAGCGTAATGGCT
GGCCTGTTGAACAAGTCTGGAAAGAAATGCATAAACTTTTGCCATTCTCACCGGATTCAGTCGTCACTCA
TGGTGATTTCTCACTTGATAACCTTATTTTTGACGAGGGGAAATTAATAGGTTGTATTGATGTTGGACGA
GTCGGAATCGCAGACCGATACCAGGATCTTGCCATCCTATGGAACTGCCTCGGTGAGTTTTCTCCTTCAT
TACAGAAACGGCTTTTTCAAAAATATGGTATTGATAATCCTGATATGAATAAATTGCAGTTTCATTTGAT
GCTCGATGAGTTTTTCTAATCAGAATTGGTTAATTGGTTGTAACCATGACCAAAATCCCTTAACGTGAGT
TTTCGTTCCACTGAGCGTCAGACCCCGTAGAAAAGATCAAAGGATCTTC
